Addgene plasmid #103332: LSB-hsa-miR-200c-3p
Purpose: Used to sense miRNA activity using fluorescence based tools. hsa-miR-200c-3p target in 3' UTR of of mKate. miRNA activity can be measured by the repression of mKate2 relative to EBFP2 fluorescent proteins . Plasmid is inherently unstable; please see Depositor Comments
Depositing lab: Ron Weiss. Depositing organization: Massachusetts Institute of Technology. Publication: A mixed antagonistic/synergistic miRNA repression model enables accurate predictions of multi-input miRNA sensor activity. Gam JJ, Babb J, Weiss R. Nat Commun. 2018 Jun 22;9(1):2430. doi: 10.1038/s41467-018-04575-0. PubMed 29934631.
Backbone
  Vector backbone: Low Sensor Backbone (LSB)
  Vector type: Mammalian Expression, Synthetic Biology
Growth in bacteria
  Bacterial resistance: Ampicillin and Kanamycin, 100 & 50 μg/mL
  Growth temperature: 30°C
  Growth strain: NEB Stable
  Copy number: High Copy
Gene/Insert
  Gene/Insert name: hsa-miR-200c-3p target
  Species: H. sapiens (human)
  Entrez Gene: MIR200C (a.k.a. MIRN200C, mir-200c)
  Promoter: EF-1a
  Cloning method: Gibson Cloning
Terms and licenses: Academic/Nonprofit Terms; Industry Terms: Not Available to Industry
Depositor comments: Please note that this plasmid is inherently unstable due to a repeating poly A element. We recommend performing a diagnostic digest on multiple colonies upon receipt. The depositors would like to note the presence of several discrepancies between the depositor sequence and physical plasmid sequence. In particular, the sequences upstream and downstream of the puromycin coding region have 10 bp insertions which do not affect the ability to perform puromycin selection. The sequences for those regions within the physical plasmids are as follows: Upstream of Puro: GAATTCGACCGCCTGTCTCAAGGTGCCACC; Downstream of Puro: GCTTTGAGACTACGCGTGAATTCACTCCTC.
How to cite: LSB-hsa-miR-200c-3p was a gift from Ron Weiss (Addgene plasmid # 103332 ; http://n2t.net/addgene:103332 ; RRID:Addgene_103332)
