[The description below was written by a language model from this plasmid's Addgene catalogue record and pLannotate feature annotations shown in this document.]
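Description:
LSB-hsa-miR-200c-3p is an 11 kb mammalian expression plasmid built on the Low Sensor Backbone (LSB) and designed as a two-colour fluorescent sensor of microRNA activity. It replicates in E. coli from a high-copy ColE1/pUC-type origin and carries both β-lactamase (AmpR) and an aminoglycoside phosphotransferase (KanR), so it is selected on ampicillin plus kanamycin. A puromycin N-acetyltransferase gene followed by a rabbit β-globin polyadenylation signal allows puromycin selection in mammalian cells. No dedicated promoter for this gene is annotated in the feature table.

The payload consists of two parallel transcription units. Each is driven by the human EF-1α core promoter with its intron A, is flanked by Gateway attB4/attB1/attB2 recombination scars, and ends in a β-globin 3' region and poly(A) signal. The first unit encodes the red fluorescent protein mKate2. According to the catalogue entry, a target site for human miR-200c-3p lies in its 3' UTR, although this site is not itself annotated; it presumably falls in the unannotated stretch between the mKate2 cassette and its poly(A) region. The second unit encodes the blue protein EBFP2 with no miRNA target, and serves as an internal reference for plasmid dose and expression capacity. When miR-200c-3p is active in a transfected cell, mKate2 is repressed while EBFP2 is not, so the red-to-blue ratio reports miRNA activity.

The depositor notes that the repeated poly(A) elements make the plasmid inherently unstable through recombination. The physical plasmid also differs slightly from the deposited sequence, with short insertions flanking the puromycin coding region that do not impair selection.
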