Features (pLannotate 1.2.2; 28 found; start..end, strand, type, name):
     87..675     -  rep_origin     ori: high-copy-number ColE1/pMB1/pBR322/pUC origin of replication
    846..1706    -  CDS            AmpR: β-lactamase; bla; confers resistance to ampicillin, carbenicillin, and related antibiotics
   1707..1778    -  promoter       AmpR promoter: bla
   1857..2456    +  CDS            PuroR: puromycin N-acetyltransferase; pac from Streptomyces alboniger; confers resistance to puromycin
   2461..2541    +  CDS            HBB (fragment): HBB_PONPY - Experimental evidence at transcript level: Swiss-Prot protein existence level 2. Involved in oxygen transport from the lung to the various peripheral tissues. From Pongo pygmaeus (Bornean orangutan).
   2612..2667    +  polyA_signal   β-globin poly(A) signal: rabbit β-globin polyadenylation signal (Gil and Proudfoot, 1987)
   3646..3666    +  protein_bind   attB4: mutant version of attB; core recombination site for the Gateway® BP reaction BP Clonase™
   3734..3945    +  promoter       EF-1α core promoter: core promoter for human elongation factor EF-1α
   3946..4884    +  intron         EF-1α intron A: intron upstream of the start codon of human EF-1α
   4911..4931    +  protein_bind   attB1: mutant version of attB; core recombination site for the Gateway® BP reaction BP Clonase™
   4951..5646    +  CDS            mKate2: mKate2 is a basic (constitutively fluorescent) red fluorescent protein published in 2009, derived from Entacmaea quadricolor. It is reported to be a rapidly-maturing monomer with moderate acid sensitivity.
   5666..5690    -  protein_bind   attB2: mutant version of attB; recombination site for the Gateway® BP reaction BP Clonase™
   5838..5912    +  CDS            HBB (fragment): HBB_PONPY - Experimental evidence at transcript level: Swiss-Prot protein existence level 2. Involved in oxygen transport from the lung to the various peripheral tissues. From Pongo pygmaeus (Bornean orangutan).
   5983..6038    +  polyA_signal   β-globin poly(A) signal: rabbit β-globin polyadenylation signal (Gil and Proudfoot, 1987)
   6422..6447    +  misc_feature   SA: splice acceptor site
   7119..7139    +  protein_bind   attB4: mutant version of attB; core recombination site for the Gateway® BP reaction BP Clonase™
   7207..7418    +  promoter       EF-1α core promoter: core promoter for human elongation factor EF-1α
   7419..8357    +  intron         EF-1α intron A: intron upstream of the start codon of human EF-1α
   8384..8404    +  protein_bind   attB1: mutant version of attB; core recombination site for the Gateway® BP reaction BP Clonase™
   8415..9131    +  CDS            EBFP2: EBFP2 is a basic (constitutively fluorescent) blue fluorescent protein published in 2007, derived from Aequorea victoria. It is reported to be a rapidly-maturing monomer with moderate acid sensitivity.
   9139..9163    -  protein_bind   attB2: mutant version of attB; recombination site for the Gateway® BP reaction BP Clonase™
   9167..9247    +  CDS            HBB (fragment): HBB_PONPY - Experimental evidence at transcript level: Swiss-Prot protein existence level 2. Involved in oxygen transport from the lung to the various peripheral tissues. From Pongo pygmaeus (Bornean orangutan).
   9318..9373    +  polyA_signal   β-globin poly(A) signal: rabbit β-globin polyadenylation signal (Gil and Proudfoot, 1987)
   9756..9778    -  protein_bind   lac operator (fragment): The lac repressor binds to the lac operator to inhibit transcription in E. coli. This inhibition can be relieved by adding lactose or isopropyl-β-D-thiogalactopyranoside (IPTG). lac repressor encoded by lacI
   9782..9812    -  promoter       lac promoter: promoter for the E. coli lac operon
   9827..9848    -  protein_bind   CAP binding site: CAP binding activates transcription in the presence of cAMP. E. coli catabolite activator protein
   9861..9900    -  CDS            lacI (fragment): lac repressor; lacI; The lac repressor binds to the lac operator to inhibit transcription in E. coli. This inhibition can be relieved by adding lactose or isopropyl-β-D-thiogalactopyranoside (IPTG).
  10073..10882   +  CDS            KanR: aminoglycoside phosphotransferase; aph(3')-Ia; confers resistance to kanamycin in bacteria or G418 (Geneticin®) in eukaryotes
>Addgene plasmid #103332 | LSB-hsa-miR-200c-3p | depositor full sequence | sequence record 195713 | Full Sequence
AATTGAGGGGATAACGCAGGAAAGAACATGTGAGCAAAAGGCCAGCAAAAGGCCAGGAACCGTAAAAAGG
CCGCGTTGCTGGCGTTTTTCCATAGGCTCCGCCCCCCTGACGAGCATCACAAAAATCGACGCTCAAGTCA
GAGGTGGCGAAACCCGACAGGACTATAAAGATACCAGGCGTTTCCCCCTGGAAGCTCCCTCGTGCGCTCT
CCTGTTCCGACCCTGCCGCTTACCGGATACCTGTCCGCCTTTCTCCCTTCGGGAAGCGTGGCGCTTTCTC
ATAGCTCACGCTGTAGGTATCTCAGTTCGGTGTAGGTCGTTCGCTCCAAGCTGGGCTGTGTGCACGAACC
CCCCGTTCAGCCCGACCGCTGCGCCTTATCCGGTAACTATCGTCTTGAGTCCAACCCGGTAAGACACGAC
TTATCGCCACTGGCAGCAGCCACTGGTAACAGGATTAGCAGAGCGAGGTATGTAGGCGGTGCTACAGAGT
TCTTGAAGTGGTGGCCTAACTACGGCTACACTAGAAGAACAGTATTTGGTATCTGCGCTCTGCTGAAGCC
AGTTACCTTCGGAAAAAGAGTTGGTAGCTCTTGATCCGGCAAACAAACCACCGCTGGTAGCGGTGGTTTT
TTTGTTTGCAAGCAGCAGATTACGCGCAGAAAAAAAGGATCTCAAGAAGATCCTTTGATCTTTTCTACGG
GGTCTGACGCTCAGTGGAACGAAAACTCACGTTAAGGGATTTTGGTCATGAGATTATCAAAAAGGATCTT
CACCTAGATCCTTTTAAATTAAAAATGAAGTTTTAAATCAATCTAAAGTATATATGAGTAAACTTGGTCT
GACAGTTACCAATGCTTAATCAGTGAGGCACCTATCTCAGCGATCTGTCTATTTCGTTCATCCATAGTTG
CCTGACTCCCCGTCGTGTAGATAACTACGATACGGGAGGGCTTACCATCTGGCCCCAGTGCTGCAATGAT
ACCGCGAGAACCACGCTCACCGGCTCCAGATTTATCAGCAATAAACCAGCCAGCCGGAAGGGCCGAGCGC
AGAAGTGGTCCTGCAACTTTATCCGCCTCCATCCAGTCTATTAATTGTTGCCGGGAAGCTAGAGTAAGTA
GTTCGCCAGTTAATAGTTTGCGCAACGTTGTTGCCATTGCTACAGGCATCGTGGTGTCACGCTCGTCGTT
TGGTATGGCTTCATTCAGCTCCGGTTCCCAACGATCAAGGCGAGTTACATGATCCCCCATGTTGTGCAAA
AAAGCGGTTAGCTCCTTCGGTCCTCCGATCGTTGTCAGAAGTAAGTTGGCCGCAGTGTTATCACTCATGG
TTATGGCAGCACTGCATAATTCTCTTACTGTCATGCCATCCGTAAGATGCTTTTCTGTGACTGGTGAGTA
CTCAACCAAGTCATTCTGAGAATAGTGTATGCGGCGACCGAGTTGCTCTTGCCCGGCGTCAATACGGGAT
AATACCGCGCCACATAGCAGAACTTTAAAAGTGCTCATCATTGGAAAACGTTCTTCGGGGCGAAAACTCT
CAAGGATCTTACCGCTGTTGAGATCCAGTTCGATGTAACCCACTCGTGCACCCAACTGATCTTCAGCATC
TTTTACTTTCACCAGCGTTTCTGGGTGAGCAAAAACAGGAAGGCAAAATGCCGCAAAAAAGGGAATAAGG
GCGACACGGAAATGTTGAATACTCATACTCTTCCTTTTTCAATATTATTGAAGCATTTATCAGGGTTATT
GTCTCATGAGCGGATACATATTTGAATGTAGCTCCGAATTTCTCGAGGGCTTGTCGACGACGGCGGTCTC
CGTCGTCAGGATCATGAATTCGACCCGCCTGCCACCATGACCGAGTACAAGCCCACGGTGCGCCTCGCCA
CCCGCGACGACGTCCCCCGGGCCGTACGCACCCTCGCCGCCGCGTTCGCCGACTACCCCGCCACGCGCCA
CACCGTCGACCCGGACCGCCACATCGAGCGGGTCACCGAGCTGCAAGAACTCTTCCTCACGCGCGTCGGG
CTCGACATCGGCAAGGTGTGGGTCGCGGACGACGGCGCCGCGGTGGCGGTCTGGACCACGCCGGAGAGCG
TCGAAGCGGGGGCGGTGTTCGCCGAGATCGGCCCGCGCATGGCCGAGTTGAGCGGTTCCCGGCTGGCCGC
GCAGCAACAGATGGAAGGCCTCCTGGCGCCGCACCGGCCCAAGGAGCCCGCGTGGTTCCTGGCCACCGTC
GGCGTCTCGCCCGACCACCAGGGCAAGGGTCTGGGCAGCGCCGTCGTGCTCCCCGGAGTGGAGGCGGCCG
AGCGCGCCGGGGTGCCCGCCTTCCTGGAGACATCCGCGCCCCGCAACCTCCCCTTCTACGAGCGGCTCGG
CTTCACCGTCACCGCCGACGTCGAGGTGCCCGAAGGACCGCGCACCTGGTGCATGACCCGCAAGCCCGGT
GCCTGATACGCGTGAATTCACTCCTCAGGTGCAGGCTGCCTATCAGAAGGTGGTGGCTGGTGTGGCCAAT
GCCCTGGCTCACAAATACCACTGAGATCTTTTTCCCTCTGCCAAAAATTATGGGGACATCATGAAGCCCC
TTGAGCATCTGACTTCTGGCTAATAAAGGAAATTTATTTTCATTGCAATAGTGTGTTGGAATTTTTTGTG
TCTCTCACTCGGAAGGACATATGGGAGGGCAAATCATTTAAAACATCAGAATGAGTATTTGGTTTAGAGT
TTGGCAACATATGCCCATATGCTGGCTGCCATGAACAAAGGTTGGCTATAAAGAGGTCATCAGTATATGA
AACAGCCCCCTGCTGTCCATTCCTTATTCCATAGAAAAGCCTTGACTTGAGGTTAGATTTTTTTTATATT
TTGTTTTGTGTTATTTTTTTCTTTAACATCCCTAAAATTTTCCTTACATGTTTTACTAGCCAGATTTTTC
CTCCTCTCCTGACTACTCCCAGTCATAGCTGTCCCTCTTCTCTTATGGAGATCCCTCGACCTGCAGCCCA
AGCTTGAATTCTCTAGAATTACCCTGTTATCCCTATGCTTGGTTTACCGAGCTCTTATTGGTTTTCAAAC
TTCATTGACTGTGCCCAACGCGCCTGGGAGCTCACGGGGACAGCCCCCCCCCAAAGCCCCCAGGGATGTA
ATTACGTCCCTCCCCCGCTAGGGGGCAGCAGCGAGCCGCCCGGGGCTCCGCTCCGGTCCGGCGCTCCCCC
CGCATCCCCGAGCCGGCAGCGTGCGGGGACAGCCCGGGCACGGGGAAGGTGGCACGGGATCGCTTTCCTC
TGAACGCTTCTCGCTGCTCTTTGAGCCTGCAGACACCTGGGGGGATACGGGGAAAAAGCTAGGCTGAAAG
ACCGGTTCTTAGAATGACACGCGCCTGGGAGCTCACGGGGACAGCCCCCCCCCAAAGCCCCCAGGGATGT
AATTACGTCCCTCCCCCGCTAGGGGGCAGCAGCGAGCCGCCCGGGGCTCCGCTCCGGTCCGGCGCTCCCC
CCGCATCCCCGAGCCGGCAGCGTGCGGGGACAGCCCGGGCACGGGGAAGGTGGCACGGGATCGCTTTCCT
CTGAACGCTTCTCGCTGCTCTTTGAGCCTGCAGACACCTGGGGGGATACGGGGAAAAAGCTAACTTCTGA
GACGACAACTTTGTATAGAAAAGTTGGCTCCGAATTCGCCCTTGACAGCAGAGATCCAGTTTGGTTAATT
AATTGGCTCCGGTGCCCGTCAGTGGGCAGAGCGCACATCGCCCACAGTCCCCGAGAAGTTGTGGGGAGGG
GTCGGCAATTGAACCGGTGCCTAGAGAAGGTGGCGCGGGGTAAACTGGGAAAGTGATGTCGTGTACTGGC
TCCGCCTTTTTCCCGAGGGTGGGGGAGAACCGTATATAAGTGCAGTAGTCGCCGTGAACGTTCTTTTTCG
CAACGGGTTTGCCGCCAGAACACAGGTAAGTGCCGTGTGTGGTTCCCGCGGGCCTGGCCTCTTTACGGGT
TATGGCCCTTGCGTGCCTTGAATTACTTCCACCTGGCTGCAGTACGTGATTCTTGATCCCGAGCTTCGGG
TTGGAAGTGGGTGGGAGAGTTCGAGGCCTTGCGCTTAAGGAGCCCCTTCGCCTCGTGCTTGAGTTGAGGC
CTGGCCTGGGCGCTGGGGCCGCCGCGTGCGAATCTGGTGGCACCTTCGCGCCTGTCTCGCTGCTTTCGAT
AAGTCTCTAGCCATTTAAAATTTTTGATGACCTGCTGCGACGCTTTTTTTCTGGCAAGATAGTCTTGTAA
ATGCGGGCCAAGATCTGCACACTGGTATTTCGGTTTTTGGGGCCGCGGGCGGCGACGGGGCCCGTGCGTC
CCAGCGCACATGTTCGGCGAGGCGGGGCCTGCGAGCGCGGCCACCGAGAATCGGACGGGGGTAGTCTCAA
GCTGGCCGGCCTGCTCTGGTGCCTGGCCTCGCGCCGCCGTGTATCGCCCCGCCCTGGGCGGCAAGGCTGG
CCCGGTCGGCACCAGTTGCGTGAGCGGAAAGATGGCCGCTTCCCGGCCCTGCTGCAGGGAGCTCAAAATG
GAGGACGCGGCGCTCGGGAGAGCGGGCGGGTGAGTCACCCACACAAAGGAAAAGGGCCTTTCCGTCCTCA
GCCGTCGCTTCATGTGACTCCACGGAGTACCGGGCGCCGTCCAGGCACCTCGATTAGTTCTCGAGCTTTT
GGAGTACGTCGTCTTTAGGTTGGGGGGAGGGGTTTTATGCGATGGAGTTTCCCCACACTGAGTGGGTGGA
GACTGAAGTTAGGCCAGCTTGGCACTTGATGTAATTCTCCTTGGAATTTGCCCTTTTTGAGTTTGGATCT
TGGTTCATTCTCAAGCCTCAGACAGTGGTTCAAAGTTTTTTTCTTCCATTTCAGGTGTCGTGAGAAGGGC
GAATTCGACCCAAGTTTGTACAAAAAAGCAGGCTGGATCCAGGTGCCACCATGGTGAGCGAGCTGATTAA
GGAGAACATGCACATGAAGCTGTACATGGAGGGCACCGTGAACAACCACCACTTCAAGTGCACATCCGAG
GGCGAAGGCAAGCCCTACGAGGGCACCCAGACCATGAGAATCAAGGCGGTCGAGGGCGGCCCTCTCCCCT
TCGCCTTCGACATCCTGGCTACCAGCTTCATGTACGGCAGCAAAACCTTCATCAACCACACCCAGGGCAT
CCCCGACTTCTTTAAGCAGTCCTTCCCCGAGGGCTTCACATGGGAGAGAGTCACCACATACGAAGATGGG
GGCGTGCTGACCGCTACCCAGGACACCAGCCTCCAGGACGGCTGCCTCATCTACAACGTCAAGATCAGAG
GGGTGAACTTCCCATCCAACGGCCCTGTGATGCAGAAGAAAACACTCGGCTGGGAGGCCTCCACCGAGAC
ACTGTACCCCGCTGACGGCGGCCTGGAAGGCAGAGCCGACATGGCCCTGAAGCTCGTGGGCGGGGGCCAC
CTGATCTGCAACCTTAAGACCACATACAGATCCAAGAAACCCGCTAAGAACCTCAAGATGCCCGGCGTCT
ACTATGTGGACAGGAGACTGGAAAGAATCAAGGAGGCCGACAAAGAGACATACGTCGAGCAGCACGAGGT
GGCTGTGGCCAGATACTGCGACCTCCCTAGCAAACTGGGGCACAAACTTAATTGAGAATTCTACCACCCA
GCTTTCTTGTACAAAGTGGTACGTCTCAAGACCAGAGGTCTCTGCTTACAGAATTTCCATCATTACCCGG
CAGTATTATCCATCATTACCCGGCAGTATTATCCATCATTACCCGGCAGTATTATCCATCATTACCCGGC
AGTATTACAACCAGAAGAGACCTGTGCTTCACTCCTCAGGTGCAGGCTGCCTATCAGAAGGTGGTGGCTG
GTGTGGCCAATGCCCTGGCTCACAAATACCACTGAGATCTTTTTCCCTCTGCCAAAAATTATGGGGACAT
CATGAAGCCCCTTGAGCATCTGACTTCTGGCTAATAAAGGAAATTTATTTTCATTGCAATAGTGTGTTGG
AATTTTTTGTGTCTCTCACTCGGAAGGACATATGGGAGGGCAAATCATTTAAAACATCAGAATGAGTATT
TGGTTTAGAGTTTGGCAACATATGCCCATATGCTGGCTGCCATGAACAAAGGTTGGCTATAAAGAGGTCA
TCAGTATATGAAACAGCCCCCTGCTGTCCATTCCTTATTCCATAGAAAAGCCTTGACTTGAGGTTAGATT
TTTTTTATATTTTGTTTTGTGTTATTTTTTTCTTTAACATCCCTAAAATTTTCCTTACATGTTTTACTAG
CCAGATTTTTCCTCCTCTCCTGACTACTCCCAGTCATAGCTGTCCCTCTTCTCTTATGGAGATCCCGAGC
GGTGCGTTTTTATGCTTGTAGTATTGTATAATGTTTTTAAGATCCAAGCTTCTGACCTCTTCTCTTCCTC
CCACAGGGCCTCGAGACAATTGCATCGATGGTACCAGTGAAAGTCTGCAATGAATTCGAGTTGGCGCGCC
TGTCATTCTAAATCTCTCTTTCAGCCTAAAGCTTTTTCCCCGTATCCCCCCAGGTGTCTGCAGGCTCAAA
GAGCAGCGAGAAGCGTTCAGAGGAAAGCGATCCCGTGCCACCTTCCCCGTGCCCGGGCTGTCCCCGCACG
CTGCCGGCTCGGGGATGCGGGGGGAGCGCCGGACCGGAGCGGAGCCCCGGGCGGCTCGCTGCTGCCCCCT
AGCGGGGGAGGGACGTAATTACATCCCTGGGGGCTTTGGGAGGGGGCTGTCCCCGTGAGCTCCCAGGCGC
GCCTGTCATTCTAAATCTCTCTTTCAGCCTAAAGCTTTTTCCCCGTATCCCCCCAGGTGTCTGCAGGCTC
AAAGAGCAGCGAGAAGCGTTCAGAGGAAAGCGATCCCGTGCCACCTTCCCCGTGCCCGGGCTGTCCCCGC
ACGCTGCCGGCTCGGGGATGCGGGGGGAGCGCCGGACCGGAGCGGAGCCCCGGGCGGCTCGCTGCTGCCC
CCTAGCGGGGGAGGGACGTAATTACATCCCTGGGGGCTTTGGGGGGGGGCTGTCCCCGTGAGCTCCCAGG
CGCGCCAACTCGGTACCGTATCGATGTCGACGTTAACGCTAGTGATATCAACTTTGTATAGAAAAGTTGG
CTCCGAATTCGCCCTTGACAGCAGAGATCCAGTTTGGTTAATTAATTGGCTCCGGTGCCCGTCAGTGGGC
AGAGCGCACATCGCCCACAGTCCCCGAGAAGTTGTGGGGAGGGGTCGGCAATTGAACCGGTGCCTAGAGA
AGGTGGCGCGGGGTAAACTGGGAAAGTGATGTCGTGTACTGGCTCCGCCTTTTTCCCGAGGGTGGGGGAG
AACCGTATATAAGTGCAGTAGTCGCCGTGAACGTTCTTTTTCGCAACGGGTTTGCCGCCAGAACACAGGT
AAGTGCCGTGTGTGGTTCCCGCGGGCCTGGCCTCTTTACGGGTTATGGCCCTTGCGTGCCTTGAATTACT
TCCACCTGGCTGCAGTACGTGATTCTTGATCCCGAGCTTCGGGTTGGAAGTGGGTGGGAGAGTTCGAGGC
CTTGCGCTTAAGGAGCCCCTTCGCCTCGTGCTTGAGTTGAGGCCTGGCCTGGGCGCTGGGGCCGCCGCGT
GCGAATCTGGTGGCACCTTCGCGCCTGTCTCGCTGCTTTCGATAAGTCTCTAGCCATTTAAAATTTTTGA
TGACCTGCTGCGACGCTTTTTTTCTGGCAAGATAGTCTTGTAAATGCGGGCCAAGATCTGCACACTGGTA
TTTCGGTTTTTGGGGCCGCGGGCGGCGACGGGGCCCGTGCGTCCCAGCGCACATGTTCGGCGAGGCGGGG
CCTGCGAGCGCGGCCACCGAGAATCGGACGGGGGTAGTCTCAAGCTGGCCGGCCTGCTCTGGTGCCTGGC
CTCGCGCCGCCGTGTATCGCCCCGCCCTGGGCGGCAAGGCTGGCCCGGTCGGCACCAGTTGCGTGAGCGG
AAAGATGGCCGCTTCCCGGCCCTGCTGCAGGGAGCTCAAAATGGAGGACGCGGCGCTCGGGAGAGCGGGC
GGGTGAGTCACCCACACAAAGGAAAAGGGCCTTTCCGTCCTCAGCCGTCGCTTCATGTGACTCCACGGAG
TACCGGGCGCCGTCCAGGCACCTCGATTAGTTCTCGAGCTTTTGGAGTACGTCGTCTTTAGGTTGGGGGG
AGGGGTTTTATGCGATGGAGTTTCCCCACACTGAGTGGGTGGAGACTGAAGTTAGGCCAGCTTGGCACTT
GATGTAATTCTCCTTGGAATTTGCCCTTTTTGAGTTTGGATCTTGGTTCATTCTCAAGCCTCAGACAGTG
GTTCAAAGTTTTTTTCTTCCATTTCAGGTGTCGTGAGAAGGGCGAATTCGACCCAAGTTTGTACAAAAAA
GCAGGCTCGCCACCATGGTGAGCAAGGGCGAGGAGCTGTTCACCGGGGTGGTGCCCATCCTGGTCGAGCT
GGACGGCGACGTAAACGGCCACAAGTTCAGCGTGAGGGGCGAGGGCGAGGGCGATGCCACCAACGGCAAG
CTGACCCTGAAGTTCATCTGCACCACCGGCAAGCTGCCCGTGCCCTGGCCCACCCTCGTGACCACCCTGA
GCCACGGCGTGCAGTGCTTCGCCCGCTACCCCGACCACATGAAGCAGCACGACTTCTTCAAGTCCGCCAT
GCCCGAAGGCTACGTCCAGGAGCGCACCATCTTCTTCAAGGACGACGGCACCTACAAGACCCGCGCCGAG
GTGAAGTTCGAGGGCGACACCCTAGTGAACCGCATCGAGCTGAAGGGCGTCGACTTCAAGGAGGACGGCA
ACATCCTGGGGCACAAGCTGGAGTACAACTTCAACAGCCACAACATCTATATCATGGCCGTCAAGCAGAA
GAACGGCATCAAGGTGAACTTCAAGATCCGCCACAACGTGGAGGACGGCAGCGTGCAGCTCGCCGACCAC
TACCAGCAGAACACCCCCATCGGCGACGGCCCCGTGCTGCTGCCCGACAGCCACTACCTGAGCACCCAGT
CCGTGCTGAGCAAAGACCCCAACGAGAAGCGCGATCACATGGTCCTGCTGGAGTTCCGCACCGCCGCCGG
GATCACTCTCGGCATGGACGAGCTGTACAAGTAATACCACCCAGCTTTCTTGTACAAAGTGGTACGCGTG
AATTCACTCCTCAGGTGCAGGCTGCCTATCAGAAGGTGGTGGCTGGTGTGGCCAATGCCCTGGCTCACAA
ATACCACTGAGATCTTTTTCCCTCTGCCAAAAATTATGGGGACATCATGAAGCCCCTTGAGCATCTGACT
TCTGGCTAATAAAGGAAATTTATTTTCATTGCAATAGTGTGTTGGAATTTTTTGTGTCTCTCACTCGGAA
GGACATATGGGAGGGCAAATCATTTAAAACATCAGAATGAGTATTTGGTTTAGAGTTTGGCAACATATGC
CCATATGCTGGCTGCCATGAACAAAGGTTGGCTATAAAGAGGTCATCAGTATATGAAACAGCCCCCTGCT
GTCCATTCCTTATTCCATAGAAAAGCCTTGACTTGAGGTTAGATTTTTTTTATATTTTGTTTTGTGTTAT
TTTTTTCTTTAACATCCCTAAAATTTTCCTTACATGTTTTACTAGCCAGATTTTTCCTCCTCTCCTGACT
ACTCCCAGTCATAGCTGTCCCTCTTCTCTTATGGAGATCCCTCGACCTGCAGCCCAAGCTTGGCGTAATC
ATGGTCATAGCTGTTTCCTGTGTGAAATTGTTATCCGCTCACAATTCCACACAACATACGAGCCGGAAGC
ATAAAGTGTAAAGCCTGGGGTGCCTAATGAGTGAGCTAACTCACATTAATTGCGTTGCGCTCACTGCCCG
CTTTCCAGTCGGGAAACCTGTCGTGCCAGCGGATCGACAGTACTAAGCTTGGTCTAATACCCAATCTCTC
GTCTTATCCAGATGTTTTATACGCCTCTGGCCCGTGTCTCAAAATCTCTGATGTTACATTGCACAAGATA
AAATAATATCATCATGAACAATAAAACTGTCTGCTTACATAAACAGTAATACAAGGGGTGTTATGAGCCA
TATTCAACGGGAAACGTCGAGGCCGCGATTAAATTCCAACATGGATGCTGATTTATATGGGTATAAATGG
GCTCGCGATAATGTCGGGCAATCAGGTGCGACAATCTATCGCTTGTATGGGAAGCCCGATGCGCCAGAGT
TGTTTCTGAAACATGGCAAAGGTAGCGTTGCCAATGATGTTACAGATGAGATGGTCAGACTAAACTGGCT
GACGGAATTTATGCCTCTTCCGACCATCAAGCATTTTATCCGTACTCCTGATGATGCATGGTTACTCACC
ACTGCGATCCCCGGAAAAACAGCATTCCAGGTATTAGAAGAATATCCTGATTCAGGTGAAAATATTGTTG
ATGCGCTGGCAGTGTTCCTGCGCCGGTTGCATTCGATTCCTGTTTGTAATTGTCCTTTTAACAGCGATCG
CGTATTTCGTCTCGCTCAGGCGCAATCACGAATGAATAACGGTTTGGTTGATGCGAGTGATTTTGATGAC
GAGCGTAATGGCTGGCCTGTTGAACAAGTCTGGAAAGAAATGCATAAACTTTTGCCATTCTCACCGGATT
CAGTCGTCACTCATGGTGATTTCTCACTTGATAACCTTATTTTTGACGAGGGGAAATTAATAGGTTGTAT
TGATGTTGGACGAGTCGGAATCGCAGACCGATACCAGGATCTTGCCATCCTATGGAACTGCCTCGGTGAG
TTTTCTCCTTCATTACAGAAACGGCTTTTTCAAAAATATGGTATTGATAATCCTGATATGAATAAATTGC
AGTTTCATTTGATGCTCGATGAGTTTTTCTAATCAGAATTGGTTAATTGGTTGTAACACTGGCAGAGCAT
TACGCTGACTTGACGGGACGGCGCAAGCTCATGACCAAAATCCCTTAACGTGAGTTACGCGTCGTTCCAC
TGAGCGTCAGAGGTATCACTAGTATTACAGAGGTAAGTTATAACAGTCGCCTAACCC
