>Addgene plasmid #103332 | LSB-hsa-miR-200c-3p | depositor partial sequence | sequence record 195714 | hsa-miR-200c-3p target
TCCATCATTACCCGGCAGTATTA
