>Addgene plasmid #103332 | LSB-hsa-miR-200c-3p | addgene partial sequence | sequence record 232195 | mKate2-F 5'-ACCCGCTAAGAACCTCAAGA-3'
ATCAAGGAGGCCGACAAAGAGACATACGTCGAGCAGCACGAGGTGGCTGTGGCCAGATACTGCGACCTCC
CTAGCAAACTGGGGCACAAACTTAATTGAGAATTCTACCACCCAGCTTTCTTGTACAAAGTGGTACGTCT
CAAGACCAGAGGTCTCTGCTTACAGAATTTCCATCATTACCCGGCAGTATTATCCATCATTACCCGGCAG
TATTATCCATCATTACCCGGCAGTATTATCCATCATTACCCGGCAGTATTACAACCAGAAGAGACCTGTG
CTTCACTCCTCAGGTGCAGGCTGCCTATCAGAAGGTGGTGGCTGGTGTGGCCAATGCCCTGGCTCACAAA
TACCACTGAGATCTTTTTCCCTCTGCCAAAAATTATGGGGACATCATGAAGCCCCTTGAGCATCTGACTT
CTGGCTAATAAAGGAAATTTATTTTCATTGCAATAGTGTGTTGGAATTTTTTGTGTCTCTCACTCGGAAG
GACATATGGGAGGGCAAATCATTTAAAACATCAGAATGAGTATTTGGTTTAGAGTTTGGCAACATATGCC
CATATGCTGGCTGCCATGAACAAAGGTTGGCTATAAAGAGGTCATCAGTATATGAAACAGCCCCCTGCTG
TCCATTCC
